>Addgene plasmid | PIK3CA-WT (pFastBac) Sequencing Result | analyzer sequence | sequence record 23042
TTGTATACAAAAACCTATAAATATTCCGGATTATTCATACCGTCCCACCATCGGGCGCGGATCTCGGTCC
GAAACCATGTCGTACTACCATCACCATCACCATCACGATTACGATATCCCAACGACCGAAAACCTGTATT
TTCAGGGCGCCATGGGATCCATGCCTCCAAGACCATCATCAGGTGAACTGTGGGGCATCCACTTGATGCC
CCCAAGAATCCTAGTAGAATGTTTACTACCAAATGGAATGATAGTGACTTTAGAATGCCTCCGTGAGGCT
ACATTAATAACCATAAAGCATGAACTATTTAAAGAAGCAAGAAAATACCCCCTCCATCAACTTCTTCAAG
ATGAATCTTCTTACATTTTCGTAAGTGTTACTCAAGAAGCAGAAAGGGAAGAATTTTTTGATGAAACAAG
ACGACTTTGTGACCTTCGGCTTTTTCAACCCTTTTTAAAAGTAATTGAACCAGTAGGCAACCGTGAAGAA
AAGATCCTCAATCGAGAAATTGGTTTTGCTATCGGCATGCCAGTGTGTGAATTTGATATGGTTAAAGATC
CAGAAGTACAGGACTTCCGAAGAAATATTCTGAACGTTTGTAAAGAAGCTGTGGATCTTANGGACCTCAA
TTCACCTCATAGTAGAGCAATGTATGTCTATCCTCCAAATGTAGAATCTTCACCAGAATTGCCAAAGCAC
ATATA
